>Addgene plasmid #144431 | TFORF2955 | addgene full sequence | sequence record 407320 | Addgene NGS Result
TTAATGTAGTCTTATGCAATACTCTTGTAGTCTTGCAACATGGTAACGATGAGTTAGCAACATGCCTTAC
AAGGAGAGAAAAAGCACCGTGCATGCCGATTGGTGGAAGTAAGGTGGTACGATCGTGCCTTATTAGGAAG
GCAACAGACGGGTCTGACATGGATTGGACGAACCACTGAATTGCCGCATTGCAGAGATATTGTATTTAAG
TGCCTAGCTCGATACATAAACGGGTCTCTCTGGTTAGACCAGATCTGAGCCTGGGAGCTCTCTGGCTAAC
TAGGGAACCCACTGCTTAAGCCTCAATAAAGCTTGCCTTGAGTGCTTCAAGTAGTGTGTGCCCGTCTGTT
GTGTGACTCTGGTAACTAGAGATCCCTCAGACCCTTTTAGTCAGTGTGGAAAATCTCTAGCAGTGGCGCC
CGAACAGGGACTTGAAAGCGAAAGGGAAACCAGAGGAGCTCTCTCGACGCAGGACTCGGCTTGCTGAAGC
GCGCACGGCAAGAGGCGAGGGGCGGCGACTGGTGAGTACGCCAAAAATTTTGACTAGCGGAGGCTAGAAG
GAGAGAGATGGGTGCGAGAGCGTCAGTATTAAGCGGGGGAGAATTAGATCGCGATGGGAAAAAATTCGGT
TAAGGCCAGGGGGAAAGAAAAAATATAAATTAAAACATATAGTATGGGCAAGCAGGGAGCTAGAACGATT
CGCAGTTAATCCTGGCCTGTTAGAAACATCAGAAGGCTGTAGACAAATACTGGGACAGCTACAACCATCC
CTTCAGACAGGATCAGAAGAACTTAGATCATTATATAATACAGTAGCAACCCTCTATTGTGTGCATCAAA
GGATAGAGATAAAAGACACCAAGGAAGCTTTAGACAAGATAGAGGAAGAGCAAAACAAAAGTAAGACCAC
CGCACAGCAAGCGGCCGCTGATCTTCAGACCTGGAGGAGGAGATATGAGGGACAATTGGAGAAGTGAATT
ATATAAATATAAAGTAGTAAAAATTGAACCATTAGGAGTAGCACCCACCAAGGCAAAGAGAAGAGTGGTG
CAGAGAGAAAAAAGAGCAGTGGGAATAGGAGCTTTGTTCCTTGGGTTCTTGGGAGCAGCAGGAAGCACTA
TGGGCGCAGCGTCAATGACGCTGACGGTACAGGCCAGACAATTATTGTCTGGTATAGTGCAGCAGCAGAA
CAATTTGCTGAGGGCTATTGAGGCGCAACAGCATCTGTTGCAACTCACAGTCTGGGGCATCAAGCAGCTC
CAGGCAAGAATCCTGGCTGTGGAAAGATACCTAAAGGATCAACAGCTCCTGGGGATTTGGGGTTGCTCTG
GAAAACTCATTTGCACCACTGCTGTGCCTTGGAATGCTAGTTGGAGTAATAAATCTCTGGAACAGATTTG
GAATCACACGACCTGGATGGAGTGGGACAGAGAAATTAACAATTACACAAGCTTAATACACTCCTTAATT
GAAGAATCGCAAAACCAGCAAGAAAAGAATGAACAAGAATTATTGGAATTAGATAAATGGGCAAGTTTGT
GGAATTGGTTTAACATAACAAATTGGCTGTGGTATATAAAATTATTCATAATGATAGTAGGAGGCTTGGT
AGGTTTAAGAATAGTTTTTGCTGTACTTTCTATAGTGAATAGAGTTAGGCAGGGATATTCACCATTATCG
TTTCAGACCCACCTCCCAACCCCGAGGGGACCCATGCATTGCATCTCAATTAGTCAGCAACCAGGTGTGG
AAAGTCCCCAGGCTCCCCAGCAGGCAGAAGTATGCAAAGCATGCGTCTCAATTAGTCAGCAACCATAGTC
CCGCCCCTAACTCCGCCCATCCCGCCCCTAACTCCGCCCAGTTCCGCCCATTCTCCGCCCCATGGCTGAC
TAATTTTTTTTATTTATGCAGAGGCCGAGGCCGCCTCGGCCTCTGAGCTATTCCAGAAGTAGTGAGGAGG
CTTTTTTGGAGGCCTAGGCTTTTGCAAAAAGCTTTCTAGAGGTACCACCGGAGCTTACCATGACCGAGTA
CAAGCCCACGGTGCGCCTCGCCACCCGCGACGACGTCCCCAGGGCCGTACGCACCCTCGCCGCCGCGTTC
GCCGACTACCCCGCCACGCGCCACACCGTCGATCCGGACCGCCACATCGAGCGGGTCACCGAGCTGCAAG
AACTCTTCCTCACGCGCGTCGGGCTCGACATCGGCAAGGTGTGGGTCGCGGACGACGGCGCCGCCGTGGC
GGTCTGGACCACGCCGGAGAGCGTCGAAGCGGGGGCGGTGTTCGCCGAGATCGGCCCGCGCATGGCCGAG
TTGAGCGGTTCCCGGCTGGCCGCGCAGCAACAGATGGAAGGCCTCCTGGCGCCGCACCGGCCCAAGGAGC
CCGCGTGGTTCCTGGCCACCGTCGGCGTCTCGCCCGACCACCAGGGCAAGGGTCTGGGCAGCGCCGTCGT
GCTCCCCGGAGTGGAGGCGGCCGAGCGCGCCGGGGTGCCCGCCTTCCTGGAGACCTCCGCGCCCCGCAAC
CTCCCCTTCTACGAGCGGCTCGGCTTCACCGTCACCGCCGACGTCGAGGTGCCCGAAGGACCGCGCACCT
GGTGCATGACCCGCAAGCCCGGTGCCAGTTAACGAATTCTAGATCTTGAGACAAATGGCAGTATTCATCC
ACAATTTTAAAAGAAAAGGGGGGATTGGGGGGTACAGTGCAGGGGAAAGAATAGTAGACATAATAGCAAC
AGACATACAAACTAAAGAATTACAAAAACAAATTACAAAAATTCAAAATTTTCGGGTTTATTACAGGGAC
AGCAGAGATCCACTTTGGCGCCGGCTCGAGGCCTGCAGGTGCAAAGATGGATAAAGTTTTAAACAGAGAG
GAATCTTTGCAGCTAATGGACCTTCTAGGTCTTGAAAGGAGTGGGAATTGGCTCCGGTGCCCGTCAGTGG
GCAGAGCGCACATCGCCCACAGTCCCCGAGAAGTTGGGGGGAGGGGTCGGCAATTGAACCGGTGCCTAGA
GAAGGTGGCGCGGGGTAAACTGGGAAAGTGATGTCGTGTACTGGCTCCGCCTTTTTCCCGAGGGTGGGGG
AGAACCGTATATAAGTGCAGTAGTCGCCGTGAACGTTCTTTTTCGCAACGGGTTTGCCGCCAGAACACAG
GTAAGTGCCGTGTGTGGTTCCCGCGGGCCTGGCCTCTTTACGGGTTATGGCCCTTGCGTGCCTTGAATTA
CTTCCACCTGGCTGCAGTACGTGATTCTTGATCCCGAGCTTCGGGTTGGAAGTGGGTGGGAGAGTTCGAG
GCCTTGCGCTTAAGGAGCCCCTTCGCCTCGTGCTTGAGTTGAGGCCTGGCCTGGGCGCTGGGGCCGCCGC
GTGCGAATCTGGTGGCACCTTCGCGCCTGTCTCGCTGCTTTCGATAAGTCTCTAGCCATTTAAAATTTTT
GATGACCTGCTGCGACGCTTTTTTTCTGGCAAGATAGTCTTGTAAATGCGGGCCAAGATCTGCACACTGG
TATTTCGGTTTTTGGGGCCGCGGGCGGCGACGGGGCCCGTGCGTCCCAGCGCACATGTTCGGCGAGGCGG
GGCCTGCGAGCGCGGCCACCGAGAATCGGACGGGGGTAGTCTCAAGCTGGCCGGCCTGCTCTGGTGCCTG
GCCTCGCGCCGCCGTGTATCGCCCCGCCCTGGGCGGCAAGGCTGGCCCGGTCGGCACCAGTTGCGTGAGC
GGAAAGATGGCCGCTTCCCGGCCCTGCTGCAGGGAGCTCAAAATGGAGGACGCGGCGCTCGGGAGAGCGG
GCGGGTGAGTCACCCACACAAAGGAAAAGGGCCTTTCCGTCCTCAGCCGTCGCTTCATGTGACTCCACGG
AGTACCGGGCGCCGTCCAGGCACCTCGATTAGTTCTCGAGCTTTTGGAGTACGTCGTCTTTAGGTTGGGG
GGAGGGGTTTTATGCGATGGAGTTTCCCCACACTGAGTGGGTGGAGACTGAAGTTAGGCCAGCTTGGCAC
TTGATGTAATTCTCCTTGGAATTTGCCCTTTTTGAGTTTGGATCTTGGTTCATTCTCAAGCCTCAGACAG
TGGTTCAAAGTTTTTTTCTTCCATTTCAGGTGTCGTGAGGCTAGCATCGATTGATCAACAAGTTTGTACA
AAAAAGTTGGCATGTCCCACGGCCCCAAGCAGCCCGGCGCGGCCGCCGCGCCGGCGGGCGGCAAGGCTCC
GGGCCAGCATGGGGGCTTCGTGGTGACTGTCAAGCAAGAGCGCGGCGAGGGTCCACGCGCGGGCGAGAAG
GGGTCCCACGAGGAGGAGCCGGTGAAGAAACGCGGCTGGCCCAAGGGCAAGAAGCGGAAGAAGATTCTGC
CGAATGGGCCCAAGGCACCGGTCACGGGCTACGTGCGCTTCCTGAACGAGCGGCGCGAGCAGATCCGCAC
GCGCCACCCGGATCTGCCCTTTCCCGAGATCACCAAGATGCTGGGCGCCGAGTGGAGCAAGCTGCAGCCA
ACGGAAAAGCAGCGGTACCTGGATGAGGCCGAGAGAGAGAAGCAGCAGTACATGAAGGAGCTGCGGGCGT
ACCAGCAGTCTGAAGCCTATAAGATGTGCACGGAGAAGATCCAGGAGAAGAAGATCAAGAAAGAAGACTC
GAGCTCTGGGCTCATGAACACTCTCCTGAATGGACACAAGGGTGGGGACTGCGATGGCTTCTCCACCTTC
GATGTTCCCATCTTCACTGAAGAGTTCTTGGACCAAAACAAAGCGCGTGAGGCGGAGCTTCGGCGCTTGC
GGAAGATGAATGTGGCCTTCGAGGAGCAGAACGCGGTACTGCAGAGGCACACGCAGAGCATGAGCAGCGC
GCGCGAGCGTCTGGAGCAGGAGCTGGCGCTGGAGGAGCGGAGGACGCTGGCGCTGCAGCAGCAGCTCCAG
GCCGTGCGCCAGGCGCTCACCGCCAGCTTCGCCTCACTGCCGGTGCCGGGCACGGGCGAAACGCCCACGC
TGGGCACTCTGGACTTCTACATGGCCCGGCTTCACGGAGCCATCGAGCGCGACCCCGCCCAGCACGAGAA
GCTCATCGTCCGCATCAAGGAAATCCTGGCCCAGGTCGCCAGCGAGCACCTGTGCCCAACTTTCTTGTAC
AAAGTGGTTGATATCGGTAAGCCTATCCCTAACCCTCTCCTCGGTCTCGATTCTACGTAGTAATGAACTA
GTCCGTAACTTGAAAGTATTTCGATTTCTTGGCTTTATATATCTTGTGGAAAGGACGATCTTGTGTCTTT
CCGTAGTGTCGAACGCGTTAAGTCGACAATCAACCTCTGGATTACAAAATTTGTGAAAGATTGACTGGTA
TTCTTAACTATGTTGCTCCTTTTACGCTATGTGGATACGCTGCTTTAATGCCTTTGTATCATGCTATTGC
TTCCCGTATGGCTTTCATTTTCTCCTCCTTGTATAAATCCTGGTTGCTGTCTCTTTATGAGGAGTTGTGG
CCCGTTGTCAGGCAACGTGGCGTGGTGTGCACTGTGTTTGCTGACGCAACCCCCACTGGTTGGGGCATTG
CCACCACCTGTCAGCTCCTTTCCGGGACTTTCGCTTTCCCCCTCCCTATTGCCACGGCGGAACTCATCGC
CGCCTGCCTTGCCCGCTGCTGGACAGGGGCTCGGCTGTTGGGCACTGACAATTCCGTGGTGTTGTCGGGG
AAATCATCGTCCTTTCCTTGGCTGCTCGCCTGTGTTGCCACCTGGATTCTGCGCGGGACGTCCTTCTGCT
ACGTCCCTTCGGCCCTCAATCCAGCGGACCTTCCTTCCCGCGGCCTGCTGCCGGCTCTGCGGCCTCTTCC
GCGTCTTCGCCTTCGCCCTCAGACGAGTCGGATCTCCCTTTGGGCCGCCTCCCCGCGTCGACTTTAAGAC
CAATGACTTACAAGGCAGCTGTAGATCTTAGCCACTTTTTAAAAGAAAAGGGGGGACTGGAAGGGCTAAT
TCACTCCCAACGAAGACAAGATCTGCTTTTTGCTTGTACTGGGTCTCTCTGGTTAGACCAGATCTGAGCC
TGGGAGCTCTCTGGCTAACTAGGGAACCCACTGCTTAAGCCTCAATAAAGCTTGCCTTGAGTGCTTCAAG
TAGTGTGTGCCCGTCTGTTGTGTGACTCTGGTAACTAGAGATCCCTCAGACCCTTTTAGTCAGTGTGGAA
AATCTCTAGCAGTACGTATAGTAGTTCATGTCATCTTATTATTCAGTATTTATAACTTGCAAAGAAATGA
ATATCAGAGAGTGAGAGGAACTTGTTTATTGCAGCTTATAATGGTTACAAATAAAGCAATAGCATCACAA
ATTTCACAAATAAAGCATTTTTTTCACTGCATTCTAGTTGTGGTTTGTCCAAACTCATCAATGTATCTTA
TCATGTCTGGCTCTAGCTATCCCGCCCCTAACTCCGCCCATCCCGCCCCTAACTCCGCCCAGTTCCGCCC
ATTCTCCGCCCCATGGCTGACTAATTTTTTTTATTTATGCAGAGGCCGAGGCCGCCTCGGCCTCTGAGCT
ATTCCAGAAGTAGTGAGGAGGCTTTTTTGGAGGCCTAGGGACGTACCCAATTCGCCCTATAGTGAGTCGT
ATTACGCGCGCTCACTGGCCGTCGTTTTACAACGTCGTGACTGGGAAAACCCTGGCGTTACCCAACTTAA
TCGCCTTGCAGCACATCCCCCTTTCGCCAGCTGGCGTAATAGCGAAGAGGCCCGCACCGATCGCCCTTCC
CAACAGTTGCGCAGCCTGAATGGCGAATGGG
[124 nt withheld, positions 6752-6875]
C
[91 nt withheld, positions 6877-6967]
A
[49 nt withheld, positions 6969-7017]
CCTTTGACGTTGGAGTCCACGTTCTTT
[37 nt withheld, positions 7045-7081]
ACCCTATCTCGGTCTATTCTTTTGATTTATAAGGGATTTTGCCGATTTCGGCCTATTGGTTAAAAAATGA
GCTGATTTAACAAAAATTTAACGCGAATTTTAACAAAATATTAACGCTTACAATTTAGGTGGCACTTTTC
GGGGAAATGTGCGCGGAACCCCTATTTGTTTATTTTTCTAAATACATTCAAATATGTATCCGCTCATGAG
ACAATAACCCTGATAAATGCTTCAATAATATTGAAAAAGGAAGAGTATGAGTATTCAACATTTCCGTGTC
GCCCTTATTCCCTTTTTTGCGGCATTTTGCCTTCCTGTTTTTGCTCACCCAGAAACGCTGGTGAAAGTAA
AAGATGCTGAAGATCAGTTGGGTGCACGAGTGGGTTACATCGAACTGGATCTCAACAGCGGTAAGATCCT
TGAGAGTTTTCGCCCCGAAGAACGTTTTCCAATGATGAGCACTTTTAAAGTTCTGCTATGTGGCGCGGTA
TTATCCCGTATTGACGCCGGGCAAGAGCAACTCGGTCGCCGCATACACTATTCTCAGAATGACTTGGTTG
AGTACTCACCAGTCACAGAAAAGCATCTTACGGATGGCATGACAGTAAGAGAATTATGCAGTGCTGCCAT
AACCATGAGTGATAACACTGCGGCCAACTTACTTCTGACAACGATCGGAGGACCGAAGGAGCTAACCGCT
TTTTTGCACAACATGGGGGATCATGTAACTCGCCTTGATCGTTGGGAACCGGAGCTGAATGAAGCCATAC
CAAACGACGAGCGTGACACCACGATGCCTGTAGCAATGGCAACAACGTTGCGCAAACTATTAACTGGCGA
ACTACTTACTCTAGCTTCCCGGCAACAATTAATAGACTGGATGGAGGCGGATAAAGTTGCAGGACCACTT
CTGCGCTCGGCCCTTCCGGCTGGCTGGTTTATTGCTGATAAATCTGGAGCCGGTGAGCGTGGGTCTCGCG
GTATCATTGCAGCACTGGGGCCAGATGGTAAGCCCTCCCGTATCGTAGTTATCTACACGACGGGGAGTCA
GGCAACTATGGATGAACGAAATAGACAGATCGCTGAGATAGGTGCCTCACTGATTAAGCATTGGTAACTG
TCAGACCAAGTTTACTCATATATACTTTAGATTGATTTAAAACTTCATTTTTAATTTAAAAGGATCTAGG
TGAAGATCCTTTTTGATAATCTCATGACCAAAATCCCTTAACGTGAGTTTTCGTTCCACTGAGCGTCAGA
CCCCGTAGAAAAGATCAAAGGATCTTCTTGAGATCCTTTTTTTCTGCGCGTAATCTGCTGCTTGCAAACA
AAAAAACCACCGCTACCAGCGGTGGTTTGTTTGCCGGATCAAGAGCTACCAACTCTTTTTCCGAAGGTAA
CTGGCTTCAGCAGAGCGCAGATACCAAATACTGTTCTTCTAGTGTAGCCGTAGTTAGGCCACCACTTCAA
GAACTCTGTAGCACCGCCTACATACCTCGCTCTGCTAATCCTGTTACCAGTGGCTGCTGCCAGTGGCGAT
AAGTCGTGTCTTACCGGGTTGGACTCAAGACGATAGTTACCGGATAAGGCGCAGCGGTCGGGCTGAACGG
GGGGTTCGTGCACACAGCCCAGCTTGGAGCGAACGACCTACACCGAACTGAGATACCTACAGCGTGAGCT
ATGAGAAAGCGCCACGCTTCCCGAAGGGAGAAAGGCGGACAGGTATCCGGTAAGCGGCAGGGTCGGAACA
GGAGAGCGCACGAGGGAGCTTCCAGGGGGAAACGCCTGGTATCTTTATAGTCCTGTCGGGTTTCGCCACC
TCTGACTTGAGCGTCGATTTTTGTGATGCTCGTCAGGGGGGCGGAGCCTATGGAAAAACGCCAGCAACGC
GGCCTTTTTACGGTTCCTGGCCTTTTGCTGGCCTTTTGCTCACATGTTCTTTCCTGCGTTATCCCCTGAT
TCTGTGGATAACCGTATTACCGCCTTTGAGTGAGCTGATACCGCTCGCCGCAGCCGAACGACCGAGCGCA
GCGAGTCAGTGAGCGAGGAAGCGGAAGAGCGCCCAATACGCAAACCGCCTCTCCCCGCGCGTTGGCCGAT
TCATTAATGCAGCTGGCACGACAGGTTTCCCGACTGGAAAGCGGGCAGTGAGCGCAACGCAATTAATGTG
AGTTAGCTCACTCATTAGGCACCCCAGGCTTTACACTTTATGCTTCCGGCTCGTATGTTGTGTGGAATTG
TGAGCGGATAACAATTTCACACAGGAAACAGCTATGACCATGATTACGCCAAGCGCGCAATTAACCCTCA
CTAAAGGGAACAAAAGCTGGAGCTGCAAGC
Features (pLannotate 1.2.2; 34 found; start..end, strand, type, name):
      5..231     +  promoter       RSV promoter: Rous sarcoma virus enhancer/promoter
    232..412     +  LTR            5' LTR (truncated): truncated 5' long terminal repeat (LTR) from HIV-1
    459..584     +  misc_feature   HIV-1 Ψ: packaging signal of human immunodeficiency virus type 1
    568..931     +  CDS            HIV-1 gag (fragment): gag protein from human immunodeficiency virus 1; gag
   1077..1310    +  misc_feature   RRE: The Rev response element (RRE) of HIV-1 allows for Rev-dependent mRNA export from the nucleus to the cytoplasm.
   1687..1713    +  CDS            Rev (fragment): human immunodeficiency virus 1 (HIV-1) Rev protein; rev; enhances nuclear export of unspliced and incompletely spliced viral mRNAs
   1720..1743    +  promoter       SV40 promoter (fragment): SV40 early promoter
   1744..1815    +  promoter       SV40 promoter (fragment): SV40 enhancer and early promoter
   1839..1974    +  rep_origin     SV40 ori: SV40 origin of replication
   2020..2616    +  CDS            PuroR (fragment): puromycin N-acetyltransferase; pac from Streptomyces; confers resistance to puromycin
   2665..2782    +  misc_feature   cPPT/CTS: central polypurine tract and central termination sequence of HIV-1
   2847..2913    +  CDS            small t antigen (fragment): SV40 (simian virus 40) small t antigen
   2920..4098    +  promoter       EF-1α promoter: strong constitutive promoter for human elongation factor EF-1α
   4119..4136    +  protein_bind   attB1 (fragment): mutant version of attB; core recombination site for the Gateway® BP reaction BP Clonase™
   4142..5092    +  CDS            HMG20B: HM20B_HUMAN - Also known as BRAF35, HMGX2, HMGXB2, SMARCE1R. Experimental evidence at protein level: Swiss-Prot protein existence level 1. Required for correct progression through G2 phase of the cell cycle and entry into mitosis. Required for RCOR1/CoREST mediated repression of neuronal specific gene promoters. From Homo sapiens (Human).
   5095..5118    -  protein_bind   attB2: mutant version of attB; recombination site for the Gateway® BP reaction BP Clonase™
   5126..5167    +  CDS            V5 tag: epitope tag from simian virus 5
   5183..5236    +  promoter       U6 promoter (fragment): RNA polymerase III promoter for human U6 snRNA
   5278..5866    +  misc_feature   WPRE: woodchuck hepatitis virus posttranscriptional regulatory element
   5917..5936    +  misc_feature   cPPT/CTS (fragment): central polypurine tract and central termination sequence of HIV-1
   5938..6171    +  LTR            3' LTR (ΔU3): self-inactivating 3' long terminal repeat (LTR) from HIV-1
   6249..6370    +  polyA_signal   SV40 poly(A) signal: SV40 polyadenylation signal
   6410..6545    +  rep_origin     SV40 ori: SV40 origin of replication
   6566..6584    -  promoter       T7 promoter: promoter for bacteriophage T7 RNA polymerase
   6592..6747    +  CDS            lacZα (fragment): LacZα fragment of β-galactosidase; lacZ fragment
   6752..7180    +  rep_origin     f1 ori (sequence partly withheld): f1 bacteriophage origin of replication; arrow indicates direction of (+) strand synthesis
   7233..7337    +  promoter       AmpR promoter: bla
   7338..8198    +  CDS            AmpR: β-lactamase; bla; confers resistance to ampicillin, carbenicillin, and related antibiotics
   8369..8957    +  rep_origin     ori: high-copy-number ColE1/pMB1/pBR322/pUC origin of replication
   9140..9232    +  CDS            lacI (fragment): lac repressor; lacI; The lac repressor binds to the lac operator to inhibit transcription in E. coli. This inhibition can be relieved by adding lactose or isopropyl-β-D-thiogalactopyranoside (IPTG).
   9245..9266    +  protein_bind   CAP binding site: CAP binding activates transcription in the presence of cAMP. E. coli catabolite activator protein
   9281..9311    +  promoter       lac promoter: promoter for the E. coli lac operon
   9319..9335    +  protein_bind   lac operator: The lac repressor binds to the lac operator to inhibit transcription in E. coli. This inhibition can be relieved by adding lactose or isopropyl-β-D-thiogalactopyranoside (IPTG). lac repressor encoded by lacI
   9380..9398    +  promoter       T3 promoter: promoter for bacteriophage T3 RNA polymerase
