[The description below was written by a language model from this plasmid's Addgene catalogue record and pLannotate feature annotations shown in this document.]
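Description:
TFORF2955 is a lentiviral mammalian expression plasmid built on the pLX_TRC317 backbone, carrying the human transcription factor HMG20B (also known as BRAF35) as one member of a barcoded transcription factor ORF collection. It is maintained in E. coli through a high-copy ColE1/pUC-type origin and an ampicillin resistance gene; an f1 origin and remnants of a lac/T7/T3 cloning region are also present in the bacterial portion. The depositor notes a risk of plasmid recombination, as is common for constructs with repeated LTRs.

The viral portion has a third-generation, self-inactivating layout: an RSV promoter drives a truncated HIV-1 5' LTR, followed by the Ψ packaging signal with a gag fragment, the RRE for Rev-dependent export of the genomic RNA, a cPPT/CTS, and a ΔU3 3' LTR followed by an SV40 polyadenylation signal. Within the provirus, an SV40 early promoter expresses puromycin N-acetyltransferase for selection of transduced cells. Downstream, the EF-1α promoter drives the HMG20B ORF, which was introduced by Gateway cloning and is therefore flanked by attB1 and attB2 sites, with attB2 linking the ORF to a C-terminal V5 epitope tag for detection. A WPRE follows to enhance transcript stability and expression.

According to the catalogue entry, each construct in this collection carries a unique 24-bp barcode so that the overexpressed factor can be identified in pooled screens. The barcode is not annotated in the feature table, so its position is not stated. The construct is intended for packaging into lentivirus and for stable overexpression of HMG20B, for example in directed-differentiation screens.
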