Addgene plasmid #144431: TFORF2955
Purpose: Lentiviral vector for overexpressing transcription factor ORFs with unique 24-bp barcodes. Barcodes facilitate identification of transcription factors in pooled screens.
Depositing lab: Feng Zhang. Depositing organization: Broad Institute. Publication: A transcription factor atlas of directed differentiation. Joung J, Ma S, Tay T, Geiger-Schuller KR, Kirchgatterer PC, Verdine VK, Guo B, Arias-Garcia MA, Allen WE, Singh A, Kuksenko O, Abudayyeh OO, Gootenberg JS, Fu Z, Macrae RK, Buenrostro JD, Regev A, Zhang F. Cell. 2023 Jan 5;186(1):209-229.e26. doi: 10.1016/j.cell.2022.11.026. PubMed 36608654.
Backbone
  Vector backbone: pLX_TRC317
  Backbone manufacturer: Broad Institute Genetic Perturbation Platform
  Backbone size w/o insert (bp): 8264
  Vector type: Mammalian Expression, Lentiviral
  Selectable markers: Puromycin
Growth in bacteria
  Bacterial resistance: Ampicillin, 100 μg/mL
  Growth temperature: 37°C
  Growth strain: NEB Stable
  Copy number: High Copy
Gene/Insert
  Gene/Insert name: HMG20B
  Species: H. sapiens (human)
  Insert size (bp): 1157
  Entrez Gene: HMG20B (a.k.a. BRAF25, BRAF35, HMGX2, HMGXB2, PP7706, SMARCE1r, SOXL, pp8857)
  Promoter: EF1a
  Tag / fusion protein: V5 (C terminal on insert)
  Cloning method: Gateway Cloning
  Sequencing primers: 5′ GGGTGGAGACTGAAGTTAGGCCAG; 3′ CACATAGCGTAAAAGGAGCAACATAG
Resource information
  A portion of this plasmid was derived from a plasmid made by: Broad Institute Genetic Perturbation Platform
Terms and licenses: Academic/Nonprofit Terms; Industry Terms: Not Available to Industry
Depositor comments: NM_006339.2 Please test multiple small colonies in case of plasmid recombination. To make this collection available in a timely manner, a portion of this collection was not fully sequenced by Addgene. If an Addgene verified full plasmid sequence is not available, please contact us prior to placing an order to request the full sequence.
How to cite: TFORF2955 was a gift from Feng Zhang (Addgene plasmid # 144431 ; http://n2t.net/addgene:144431 ; RRID:Addgene_144431)
