>Addgene plasmid #144431 | TFORF2955 | depositor partial sequence | sequence record 285408 | Insert
ATCGATTGATCAACAAGTTTGTACAAAAAAGTTGGCATGTCCCACGGCCCCAAGCAGCCCGGCGCGGCCG
CCGCGCCGGCGGGCGGCAAGGCTCCGGGCCAGCATGGGGGCTTCGTGGTGACTGTCAAGCAAGAGCGCGG
CGAGGGTCCACGCGCGGGCGAGAAGGGGTCCCACGAGGAGGAGCCGGTGAAGAAACGCGGCTGGCCCAAG
GGCAAGAAGCGGAAGAAGATTCTGCCGAATGGGCCCAAGGCACCGGTCACGGGCTACGTGCGCTTCCTGA
ACGAGCGGCGCGAGCAGATCCGCACGCGCCACCCGGATCTGCCCTTTCCCGAGATCACCAAGATGCTGGG
CGCCGAGTGGAGCAAGCTGCAGCCAACGGAAAAGCAGCGGTACCTGGATGAGGCCGAGAGAGAGAAGCAG
CAGTACATGAAGGAGCTGCGGGCGTACCAGCAGTCTGAAGCCTATAAGATGTGCACGGAGAAGATCCAGG
AGAAGAAGATCAAGAAAGAAGACTCGAGCTCTGGGCTCATGAACACTCTCCTGAATGGACACAAGGGTGG
GGACTGCGATGGCTTCTCCACCTTCGATGTTCCCATCTTCACTGAAGAGTTCTTGGACCAAAACAAAGCG
CGTGAGGCGGAGCTTCGGCGCTTGCGGAAGATGAATGTGGCCTTCGAGGAGCAGAACGCGGTACTGCAGA
GGCACACGCAGAGCATGAGCAGCGCGCGCGAGCGTCTGGAGCAGGAGCTGGCGCTGGAGGAGCGGAGGAC
GCTGGCGCTGCAGCAGCAGCTCCAGGCCGTGCGCCAGGCGCTCACCGCCAGCTTCGCCTCACTGCCGGTG
CCGGGCACGGGCGAAACGCCCACGCTGGGCACTCTGGACTTCTACATGGCCCGGCTTCACGGAGCCATCG
AGCGCGACCCCGCCCAGCACGAGAAGCTCATCGTCCGCATCAAGGAAATCCTGGCCCAGGTCGCCAGCGA
GCACCTGTGCCCAACTTTCTTGTACAAAGTGGTTGATATCGGTAAGCCTATCCCTAACCCTCTCCTCGGT
CTCGATTCTACGTAGTAATGAACTAGTCCGTAACTTGAAAGTATTTCGATTTCTTGGCTTTATATATCTT
GTGGAAAGGACGATCTTGTGTCTTTCCGTAGTGTCGA
