>Addgene plasmid #144431 | TFORF2955 | depositor partial sequence | sequence record 285409 | Barcode
TCTTGTGTCTTTCCGTAGTGTCGA
